>Addgene plasmid #146350 | pAc5.1B-EGFP-DmGe1_1-943-V5His6_G | depositor full sequence | sequence record 288795 | Full Sequence
CTTCAAGGAATTAATTCTATATTCTAAAAACACAAATGATACTTCTAAAAAAAATCATGAATGGCATCAA
CTCTGAATCAAATCTTTGCAGATGCACCTACTTCTCATTTCCACTGTCACATCATTTTTCCAGATCTCGC
TGCCTGTTATGTGGCCCACAAACCAAGACACGTTTTATGGCCATTAAAGCTGGCTGATCGTCGCCAAACA
CCAAATACATATCAATATGTACATTCGAGAAAGAAGCGATCAAAGAAGCGTCTTCGGGCGAGTAGGAGAA
TGCGGAGGAGAAGGAGAACGAGCTGATCTAGTATCTCTCCACAATCCAATGCCAACTGACCAACTGGCCA
TATTCGGAGCAATTTGAAGCCAATTTCCATCGCCTGGCGATCGCTCCATTCTTGGCTATATGTTTTTCAC
CGTTCCCGGGGCCATTTTCAAAGACTCGTCGGTAAGATAAGATTGTGTCACTCGCTGTCTCTCTTCATTT
GTCGAAGAATGCTGAGGAATTTCGCGATGACGTCGGCGAGTATTTTGAAGAATGAGAATAATTTGTATTT
ATACGAAAATCAGTTAGTGGAATTTTCTACAAAAACATGTTATCTATAGATAATTTTGTTGCAAAATATG
TTGACTATGACAAAGATTGTATGTATATACCTTTAATGTATTCTCATTTTCTTATGTATTTATAATGGCA
ATGATGATACTGATGATATTTTAAGATGATGCCAGACCACAGGCTGATTTCTGCGTCTTTTGCCGAACGC
AGTGCATGTGCGGTTGTTGTTTTTTGGAATAGTTTCAATTTTCGGACTGTCCGCTTTGATTTCAGTTTCT
TGGCTTATTCAAAAAGCAAAGTAAAGCCAAAAAAGCGAGATGGCAATACCAAATGCGGCAAAACGGTAGT
GGAAGGAAAGGGGTGCGGGGCAGCGGAAGGAAGGGTGGGGCGGGGCGTGGCGGGGTCTGTGGCTGGGCGC
GACGTCACCGACGTTGGAGCCACTCCTTTGACCATGTGTGCGTGTGTGTATTATTCGTGTCTCGCCACTC
GCCGGTTGTTTTTTTCTTTTTATCTCGCTCTCTCTAGCGCCATCTCGTACGCATGCTCAACGCACCGCAT
GTTGCCGTGTCCTTTATGCGTCATTTTGGCTCGAAATAGGCAATTATTTAAACAAAGATTAGTCAACGAA
AACGCTAAAATAAATAAGTCTACAATATGGTTACTTATTGCCATGTGTGTGCAGCCAACGATAGCAACAA
AAGCAACAACACAGTGGCTTTCCCTCTTTCACTTTTTGTTTGCAAGCGCGTGCGAGCAAGACGGCACGAC
CGGCAAACGCAATTACGCTGACAAAGAGCAGACGAAGTTTTGGCCGAAAAACATCAAGGCGCCTGATACG
AATGCATTTGCAATAACAATTGCGATATTTAATATTGTTTATGAAGCTGTTTGACTTCAAAACACACAAA
AAAAAAAATAAAACAAATTATTTGAAAGAGAATTAGGAATCGGACAGCTTATCGTTACGGGCTAACAGCA
CACCGAGACGAAATAGCTTACCTGACGTCACAGCCTCTGGAAGAACTGCCGCCAAGCAGAGAGAGAGAGA
AAAAGAGGGAGAGCAGCTTAGACCGCATGTGCTTGTGTGTGAGGCGTCTCTCTCTTCGTCTCCTGTTTGC
GCAAACGCATAGACTGCACTGAGAAAATCGATTACCTATTTTTTATGAATGAATATTTGCACTATTACTA
TTCAAAACTATTAAGATAGCAATCACATTCAATAGCCAAATACTATACCACCTGAGCGATGCAACGAAAT
GATCAATTTGAGCAAAAATGCTGCATATTTAGGACGGCATCATTATAGAAATGCTTCTTGCTGTGTACTT
TTCTCTCGTCTGGCAGCTGTTTCGCCGTTATTGTTAAAACCGGCTTAAGTTAGGTGTGTTTTCTACGACT
AGTGATGCCCCTACTAGAAGATGTGTGTTGCACAAATGTCCCTGAATAACCAATTTGAAGTGCAGATAGC
AGTAAACGTAAGCTAATATGAATATTATTTAACTGTAATGTTTTAATATCGCTGGACATTACTAATAAAC
CCACTATAAACACATGTACATATGTATGTTTTGGCATACAATGAGTAGTTGGGGAAAAAATGTGTAAAAG
CACCGTGACCATCACAGCATAAAGATAACCAGCTGAAGTATCGAATATGAGTAACCCCCAAATTGAATCA
CATGCCGCAACTGATAGGACCCATGGAAGTACACTCTTCATGGCGATATACAAGACACACACAAGCACGA
ACACCCAGTTGCGGAGGAAATTCTCCGTAAATGAAAACCCAATCGGCGAACAATTCATACCCATATATGG
TAAAAGTTTTGAACGCGACTTGAGAGCGGAGAGCATTGCGGCTGATAAGGTTTTAGCGCTAAGCGGGCTT
TATAAAACGGGCTGCGGGACCAGTTTTCATATCACTACCGTTTGAGTTCTTGTGCTGTGTGGATACTCCT
CCCGACACAAAGCCGCTCCATCAGCCAGCAGTCGTCTAATCCAGAGACCCCGGATCGGGGTACCAACATG
GTGAGCAAGGGCGAGGAGCTGTTCACCGGGGTGGTGCCCATCCTGGTCGAGCTGGACGGCGACGTAAACG
GCCACAAGTTCAGCGTGTCCGGCGAGGGCGAGGGCGATGCCACCTACGGCAAGCTGACCCTGAAGTTCAT
CTGCACCACCGGCAAGCTGCCCGTGCCCTGGCCCACCCTCGTGACCACCCTGACCTACGGCGTGCAGTGC
TTCAGCCGCTACCCCGACCACATGAAGCAGCACGACTTCTTCAAGTCCGCCATGCCCGAAGGCTACGTCC
AGGAGCGCACCATCTTCTTCAAGGACGACGGCAACTACAAGACCCGCGCCGAGGTGAAGTTCGAGGGCGA
CACCCTGGTGAACCGCATCGAGCTGAAGGGCATCGACTTCAAGGAGGACGGCAACATCCTGGGGCACAAG
CTGGAGTACAACTACAACAGCCACAACGTCTATATCATGGCCGACAAGCAGAAGAACGGCATCAAGGTGA
ACTTCAAGATCCGCCACAACATCGAGGACGGCAGCGTGCAGCTCGCCGACCACTACCAGCAGAACACCCC
CATCGGCGACGGCCCCGTGCTGCTGCCCGACAACCACTACCTGAGCACCCAGTCCGCCCTGAGCAAAGAC
CCCAACGAGAAGCGCGATCACATGGTCCTGCTGGAGTTCGTGACCGCCGCCGGGATCACTCTCGGCATGG
ACGAGCTGTACAAGCCAAGCTTGAATTCTGCAGATATCCAGCACAGTGGCGGCCGCCGCATGTTAATCGC
GCTCTTCGCGCTTGCACACTTGCCAATCTTTCGTAAGACGCCTTTGTCAGCCTCCTCCTCCCCGCCGCCG
TCTGTCCACCGGTCGCCAAGGTGTGGCAAAGCAAGTACCGCGTACCATCCACCGCCAGCAGACGCCTGCA
TCAGCATTACTGCTTCAGCCATTGACGCAGCATCCGGGATGAGCAACAGCGCCGAACAGGACAAGCCGAT
TGCCGCCAACGGCAATGCGGCAGAGCCCCAGGAAATAGAAGTCATCCATTTCCAAGCGCAAGAGAAGCAG
TGTTGCCGCGTTATTAGATCCAATAAGACCAAGGTCCTCACATCCGGCGGCGTTCACACACGCGGTTCCT
CCAAGGTCAAGCTAAAGAACATCGTCGACTACAAGTGGGAGCGCAAGTACTACTATCCGGGTCACCTGGT
CGCTGTCCACCGCGATGGCAAGCACCTGGCGTACGCCATTAATGTCAACAACAAAGCCACCGGAATGGAG
GGCATGGTGCGCGTATGCAACATAGCCACCAGTATGCGAGCCTTGATCAAGGGAATGAGCGGCGAGGTCT
TAGATCTGCAGTTTGCCCATACGGATTGTGAGCGTATATTAGCTGTGATCGATGTCAGTTCGCTGTTTGT
CTACAAAGTCGATCAAATCGAAGGGAACCTGCTGTGCAATCTAGTGCTAAAGGTGGAGGACCCCATCGCC
AACTATGTGCCGGAGTACGATATGGTCTCCTGGTGTCCCTATGTCTGCAGCAGCAGCGCCACCGTTCCAA
TCAACGACGATGACGATGAGAATCAGCTGCTCATTTGGTCGCGAAGCTCTCAATTTCAATGCTTTCAAGT
GAAGATGATTGTCTCTGAACATGGGCGCGGCAAGATCCAACCAGCAGCCCTAGAATCTGGATATCTGAAG
ATTGAGGAGGACTCGTTGATCACGTGCGCCGCTTTGTCCCCGGATGGCACCACTGTGGCTGCTGCTTGCG
CCGATGGCTTGGTTCGTTTCTACCAAATTTATTTGTTCGATGTGCGCAACCATCGCTGCCTGCACGAGTG
GAAGCCACATGATGGCAAAAAAGTCTGCTCTCTCTTTTTTCTCGACAATATCAACAAGCCTGTGGAAGAA
TCCTACTGGCAGCACGTGATCACTACGAGCGATGCCAATACCGAAATCAAGCTCTGGAACTGCTCGCTAT
GGAAATGCCTCCAAACTATCAATGTGGTGGCCAGTCCGTCATCTTTGCAGCCCAGAAACTTTATCGCGGG
CATAGATCGCAGTGCGAACTACTTGGTGTTGTCTTGCCTGGACTCTCTGGCCGTGTATGTAATGCAGATT
GGCAGTACTGGCGGCGCAGACTCCGAGAATAGGAGTAGCGATAGCGAAGGAGAAGGCTGCGACACTTCCA
AACGCATTCAGAATGTTGCCGAATTCAAGCTGAGTTCGGGGATTCTCTCTTTTTCTATTGTAAACGCTAG
TATGCGTCGCGTTAAGAACTCCATCGAGAGCTACTATCCTATTGAGGAGCCCGATGACTTCGATGACGAT
TCCAATTCCACCAGTGCCCTTGTGCTGCACATGTTTGTGGTGCAGGCAAAGAGCCTGCAGGAATGTCAAA
TAATCTACCAGCCATGTGTGGCTGAAAAGACGGAGCGGAGCAGCCTAAACAGCAAGCGATCACAGACGCC
AGAAGACAATCTGCTAATCAAAGAGGAGCCGGAATCCCCCAACAGTGGAACTGTGGGTGCTGTTCAGCTG
GATGCATTATTCGCAAAATCCGCAAAGAGAGCTTCAACGGGCAGTTCATCTGCCATGGTGGCCGTGGCGG
CAGCCGCGGCTGCGGCACCTTCGGCCATCCTGCAGGACGCCACTAAGGAGGCGGCCAAGTCAGAGTCCCC
GCAACTAAGCAGCGCGTATACGCAGCAGGTTAATCTCATGACTCCAGATGCCTTCAGTGCAAGCGGAACC
GCAGCGGCAGCAGCTGTATTTGTGTCTACCAGCACCACAACTTCAATAGGAACTGATAGCTCTACCACCA
CCAGCGGTCAGGATAGATCCATTGATTCAGCGGTTCTGCAAACTATACGAATGCTGGCCACGGTAACGTC
CAAGACTTCCGAAAACCCCAATGCCGAGGTACTCCTCAACCTAATGAACAACACCCTAATCGAAGATCGC
GAGCAACAAAAGCTGAAGGAAAAGCTTGACGCTCGCAAGAAGTTCATTGCAATTGATCGCAATCCAGAGC
GGAATGTGGCTGAGAACTTGGCCAGCGGCAGTTCGAGTCCGAGTCGAGAGGTGCAGGAGATAATGGCCAC
ACAGGACGATGCCGATGCCTACGAAGCAGAGCTAGAGAATCTGGACGACGATGATGACGATGAGGAAGAA
GAGCTGGCAAATTCATCACCGCTCCCGGAAGCTGTTGACGGAACATGGCCCATTGTCAAGCTGTCATCCC
ACTCAGCTGAGCTCCAGAATGCTGCCCAGATCATGTCCCAGGCGGTGCAGAACACCAACAATGGCAATGT
GCCGCCTACGCTAGGTGGAGGGCACAATAATAACACAAGTGTAGGCAGCAATAGCAACAACAACACGGCT
ACAACTCTTAGCACCAGCAACACCAGCAGCAGCAACAACGCGGGCGGAACATGCGTTGATTCAAGTGGAA
CTGGAGAGCTAAATGCCAAAATGGAACTACTCATAGATCTAGTAAAAGCCCAGTCCAAACAAATAAACAA
ATTGGAGAACGAAGTCAACAAGCTACAAAAGCAGCAAGAAGCGGCGGCGGCCCTGCATAGCAAACAAGAC
ACTTCATTGGAGCCTAAAAGTCTAGAGGGCCCGCGGTTCGAAGGTAAGCCTATCCCTAACCCTCTCCTCG
GTCTCGATTCTACGCGTACCGGTCATCATCACCATCACCATTGAGTTTAAACCCGCTGATCAGCCTCGAC
TGTGCCTTCTAAGGCCTGAGCTCGCTGATCAGCCTCGATCGAGGATCCAGACATGATAAGATACATTGAT
GAGTTTGGACAAACCACAACTAGAATGCAGTGAAAAAAATGCTTTATTTGTGAAATTTGTGATGCTATTG
CTTTATTTGTAACCATTATAAGCTGCAATAAACAAGTTAACAACAACAATTGCATTCATTTTATGTTTCA
GGTTCAGGGGGAGGTGTGGGAGGTTTTTTAAAGCAAGTAAAACCTCTACAAATGTGGTATGGCTGATTAT
GATCAGTCGACCGATGCCCTTGAGAGCCTTCAACCCAGTCAGCTCCTTCCGGTGGGCGCGGGGCATGACT
ATCGTCGCCGCACTTATGACTGTCTTCTTTATCATGCAACTCGTAGGACAGGTGCCGGCAGCGCTCTGGG
TCATTTTCGGCGAGGACCGCTTTCGCTGGAGCGCGACGATGATCGGCCTGTCGCTTGCGGTATTCGGAAT
CTTGCACGCCCTCGCTCAAGCCTTCGTCACTGGTCCCGCCACCAAACGTTTCGGCGAGAAGCAGGCCATT
ATCGCCGGCATGGCGGCCGACGCGCTGGGCTACGTCTTGCTGGCGTTCGCGACGCGAGGCTGGATGGCCT
TCCCCATTATGATTCTTCTCGCTTCCGGCGGCATCGGGATGCCCGCGTTGCAGGCCATGCTGTCCAGGCA
GGTAGATGACGACCATCAGGGACAGCTTCAAGGATCGCTCGCGGCTCTTACCAGCCAGCAAAAGGCCAGG
AACCGTAAAAAGGCCGCGTTGCTGGCGTTTTTCCATAGGCTCCGCCCCCCTGACGAGCATCACAAAAATC
GACGCTCAAGTCAGAGGTGGCGAAACCCGACAGGACTATAAAGATACCAGGCGTTTCCCCCTGGAAGCTC
CCTCGTGCGCTCTCCTGTTCCGACCCTGCCGCTTACCGGATACCTGTCCGCCTTTCTCCCTTCGGGAAGC
GTGGCGCTTTCTCAATGCTCACGCTGTAGGTATCTCAGTTCGGTGTAGGTCGTTCGCTCCAAGCTGGGCT
GTGTGCACGAACCCCCCGTTCAGCCCGACCGCTGCGCCTTATCCGGTAACTATCGTCTTGAGTCCAACCC
GGTAAGACACGACTTATCGCCACTGGCAGCAGCCACTGGTAACAGGATTAGCAGAGCGAGGTATGTAGGC
GGTGCTACAGAGTTCTTGAAGTGGTGGCCTAACTACGGCTACACTAGAAGGACAGTATTTGGTATCTGCG
CTCTGCTGAAGCCAGTTACCTTCGGAAAAAGAGTTGGTAGCTCTTGATCCGGCAAACAAACCACCGCTGG
TAGCGGTGGTTTTTTTGTTTGCAAGCAGCAGATTACGCGCAGAAAAAAAGGATCTCAAGAAGATCCTTTG
ATCTTTTCTACGGGGTCTGACGCTCAGTGGAACGAAAACTCACGTTAAGGGATTTTGGTCATGAGATTAT
CAAAAAGGATCTTCACCTAGATCCTTTTAAATTAAAAATGAAGTTTTAAATCAATCTAAAGTATATATGA
GTAAACTTGGTCTGACAGTTACCAATGCTTAATCAGTGAGGCACCTATCTCAGCGATCTGTCTATTTCGT
TCATCCATAGTTGCCTGACTCCCCGTCGTGTAGATAACTACGATACGGGAGGGCTTACCATCTGGCCCCA
GTGCTGCAATGATACCGCGAGACCCACGCTCACCGGCTCCAGATTTATCAGCAATAAACCAGCCAGCCGG
AAGGGCCGAGCGCAGAAGTGGTCCTGCAACTTTATCCGCCTCCATCCAGTCTATTAATTGTTGCCGGGAA
GCTAGAGTAAGTAGTTCGCCAGTTAATAGTTTGCGCAACGTTGTTGCCATTGCTGCAGGCATCGTGGTGT
CACGCTCGTCGTTTGGTATGGCTTCATTCAGCTCCGGTTCCCAACGATCAAGGCGAGTTACATGATCCCC
CATGTTGTGCAAAAAAGCGGTTAGCTCCTTCGGTCCTCCGATCGTTGTCAGAAGTAAGTTGGCCGCAGTG
TTATCACTCATGGTTATGGCAGCACTGCATAATTCTCTTACTGTCATGCCATCCGTAAGATGCTTTTCTG
TGACTGGTGAGTACTCAACCAAGTCATTCTGAGAATAGTGTATGCGGCGACCGAGTTGCTCTTGCCCGGC
GTCAACACGGGATAATACCGCGCCACATAGCAGAACTTTAAAAGTGCTCATCATTGGAAAACGTTCTTCG
GGGCGAAAACTCTCAAGGATCTTACCGCTGTTGAGATCCAGTTCGATGTAACCCACTCGTGCACCCAACT
GATCTTCAGCATCTTTTACTTTCACCAGCGTTTCTGGGTGAGCAAAAACAGGAAGGCAAAATGCCGCAAA
AAAGGGAATAAGGGCGACACGGAAATGTTGAATACTCATACTCTTCCTTTTTCAATATTATTGAAGCATT
TATCAGGGTTATTGTCTCATGAGCGGATACATATTTGAATGTATTTAGAAAAATAAACAAATAGGGGTTC
CGCGCACATTTCCCCGAAAAGTGCCACCTGACGTCTAAGAAACCATTATTATCATGACATTAACCTATAA
AAATAGGCGTATCACGAGGCCCTTTCGT
Features (pLannotate 1.2.2; 10 found; start..end, strand, type, name):
     56..2568    +  promoter       Ac5 promoter: Drosophila melanogaster actin 5C promoter
   2588..3304    +  CDS            EGFP: EGFP is a basic (constitutively fluorescent) green fluorescent protein published in 1996, derived from Aequorea victoria. It is reported to be a rapidly-maturing weak dimer with moderate acid sensitivity.
   3350..6184    +  CDS            Ge-1 (fragment): EDC4_DROME - Experimental evidence at protein level: Swiss-Prot protein existence level 1. In the process of mRNA degradation, seems to play a role in mRNA decapping. Required for silencing a subset of endogenous miRNA targets. From Drosophila melanogaster (Fruit fly).
   6203..6244    +  CDS            V5 tag: epitope tag from simian virus 5
   6344..6478    -  polyA_signal   SV40 poly(A) signal: SV40 polyadenylation signal
   6501..6585    -  CDS            large T antigen (fragment): large T antigen from SV40 (simian virus 40)
   6586..7056    +  CDS            TcR (fragment): tetracycline efflux protein; tet; confers resistance to tetracycline
   7100..7688    -  rep_origin     ori: high-copy-number ColE1/pMB1/pBR322/pUC origin of replication
   7859..8719    -  CDS            AmpR: β-lactamase; bla; confers resistance to ampicillin, carbenicillin, and related antibiotics
   8720..8824    -  promoter       AmpR promoter: bla
