[The description below was written by a language model from this plasmid's Addgene catalogue record and pLannotate feature annotations shown in this document.]
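Description:
pAc5.1B-EGFP-DmGe1_1-943-V5His6_G is an insect expression plasmid for producing a GFP-tagged fragment of the Drosophila melanogaster decapping factor Ge-1 (also called EDC4, CG6181). The catalogue lists the backbone as unknown, although the name and the annotated parts are consistent with a pAc5.1-type vector. In bacteria it is maintained through a ColE1/pUC-type origin and selected with ampicillin via the β-lactamase gene and its own promoter. The origin is annotated as a high-copy type, whereas the catalogue entry lists the plasmid as low copy. Short fragments annotated as tetracycline resistance and SV40 large T antigen sequence appear to be non-functional backbone remnants.

The expression cassette is driven by the Drosophila actin 5C promoter, which gives strong constitutive transcription in fly cells. It begins with an EGFP coding sequence, followed on the same strand by the Ge-1 fragment, which the name indicates spans residues 1–943 and which was derived from the NCBI reference mRNA according to the depositor. This arrangement indicates an N-terminal EGFP fusion. A V5 epitope tag lies downstream of the insert and the name implies a His6 tag as well, though the His6 tag is not annotated, and the record does not show whether these C-terminal tags are in frame or preceded by a stop codon. An SV40 polyadenylation signal terminates the transcript. No selectable marker for insect cells is annotated.

Ge-1 is described as acting in mRNA decapping and in silencing of a subset of miRNA targets. The construct is therefore suited to localisation, interaction or domain-mapping studies of this truncated protein in Drosophila cells, although the record states only insect expression as its purpose. The depositor sequence may be theoretical rather than fully verified.
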