Addgene plasmid #146350: pAc5.1B-EGFP-DmGe1_1-943-V5His6_G
Purpose: Insect Expression of DmGe1_1-943
Depositing lab: Elisa Izaurralde. Depositing organization: Max Planck Institute for Developmental Biology.
Backbone
  Vector backbone: Unknown
  Vector type: Insect Expression
Growth in bacteria
  Bacterial resistance: Ampicillin, 100 μg/mL
  Growth temperature: 37°C
  Growth strain: DH5alpha
  Copy number: Low Copy
Gene/Insert
  Gene/Insert name: DmGe1_1-943 (alt name: EDC4)
  Species: D. melanogaster (fly)
  Entrez Gene: Ge-1 (a.k.a. Dmel_CG6181, CG6181, Dmel\CG6181, EDC4, GE-1, dGe-1)
  Cloning method: Unknown
Terms and licenses: Academic/Nonprofit Terms; Industry Terms: Not Available to Industry
Depositor comments: ORF extracted from NCBI:NM_135642.2 Plasmids from this collection were made available to the research community and donated after the lab closed. Please note that the sequence provided by the depositing laboratory may be theoretical/predicted or based on Sanger sequencing results. There may be discrepancies between sequencing results obtained by Addgene and the depositor sequence. If an Addgene verified sequence is not available, please contact before placing your order to request that our lab fully sequence the plasmid.
How to cite: pAc5.1B-EGFP-DmGe1_1-943-V5His6_G was a gift from Elisa Izaurralde (Addgene plasmid # 146350 ; http://n2t.net/addgene:146350 ; RRID:Addgene_146350)
